>Addgene plasmid #75120 | MSCV-BRD9_BET-PGK-Puro-IRES-GFP | depositor partial sequence | sequence record 142063 | insert
ATGGGCAAGAAGCACAAGAAGCACAAGGCCGAGTGGCGCTCGTCCTACGAGGATTATGCCGACAAGCCCC
TGGAGAAGCCTCTAAAGCTAGTCCTGAAGGTCGGAGGAAGTGAAGTGACTGAACTCTCAGGATCCGGCCA
CGACTCCAGTTACTATGATGACAGGTCAGACCATGAGCGAGAGAGGCACAAAGAAAAGAAAAAGAAGAAG
AAGAAGAAGTCCGAGAAGGAGAAGCATCTGGACGATGAGGAAAGAAGGAAGCGAAAGGAAGAGAAGAAGC
GGAAGCGAGAGAGGGAGCACTGTGACACGGAGGGAGAGGCTGACGACTTTGATCCTGGGAAGAAGGTGGA
GGTGGAGCCGCCCCCAGATCGGCCAGTCCGAGCGTGCCGGACACAGCCAGCCGAAAATGAGAGCACAAGG
CAG
[300 nt withheld, positions 424-723]
AAAATAAATGAGCTAAGCAAACAGGCAGCTCTTTTGGGCAATGAAGATACAGCTGTTGAGGAACCTGTCC
CTGAAGTTGTACCAGTACAAGTAGAAACTGCCAAGAAATCCAAAAAGCCGAGTAGAGAAGTTATCAGCTG
CATGTTTGAGCCTGAAGGGAATGCCTGCAGCTTGACGGACAGTACCGCAGAGGAGCACGTGCTGGCGCTG
GTGGAGCACGCAGCTGACGAAGCTCGGGACAGGATCAACCGGTTCCTCCCAGGCGGCAAGATGGGCTATC
TGAAGAGGAACGGGGACGGGAGCCTGCTCTACAGCGTGGTCAACACGGCCGAGCCGGACGCTGATGAGGA
GGAGACCCACCCGGTGGACTTGAGCTCGCTCTCCAGTAAGCTACTCCCAGGCTTCACCACGCTGGGCTTC
AAAGACGAGAGAAGAAACAAAGTCACCTTTCTCTCCAGTGCCACTACTGCGCTTTCGATGCAGAATAATT
CAGTATTTGGCGACTTGAAGTCGGACGAGATGGAGCTGCTCTACTCAGCCTACGGAGATGAGACAGGCGT
GCAGTGTGCGCTGAGCCTGCAGGAGTTTGTGAAGGATGCTGGGAGCTACAGCAAGAAAGTGGTGGACGAC
CTCCTGGACCAGATCACAGGCGGAGACCACTCTAGGACGCTCTTCCAGCTGAAGCAGAGAAGAAATGTTC
CCATGAAGCCTCCAGATGAAGCCAAGGTTGGGGACACCCTAGGAGACAGCAGCAGCTCTGTTCTGGAGTT
CATGTCGATGAAGTCCTATCCCGACGTTTCTGTGGATATCTCCATGCTCAGCTCTCTGGGGAAGGTGAAG
AAGGAGCTGGACCCTGACGACAGCCATTTGAACTTGGATGAGACGACGAAGCTCCTGCAGGACCTGCACG
AAGCACAGGCGGAGCGCGGCGGCTCTCGGCCGTCGTCCAACCTCAGCTCCCTGTCCAACGCCTCCGAGAG
GGACCAGCACCACCTGGGAAGCCCTTCTCGCCTGAGTGTCGGGGAGCAGCCAGACGTCACCCACGACCCC
TATGAGTTTCTTCAGTCTCCAGAGCCTGCGGCCTCTGCCAAGACCTAA
