>Addgene plasmid #75120 | MSCV-BRD9_BET-PGK-Puro-IRES-GFP | addgene partial sequence | sequence record 146684 | pLXSN5 5'-CCCTTGAACCTCCTCGTTCGACC-3'
CCCTCACTCCTTCTCTAGGCGCCGGAATTAGATCTCTCGAGACCATGGGCAAGAAGCACAAGAAGCACAA
GGCCGAGTGGCGCTCGTCCTACGAGGATTATGCCGACAAGCCCCTGGAGAAGCCTCTAAAGCTAGTCCTG
AAGGTCGGAGGAAGTGAAGTGACTGAACTCTCAGGATCCGGCCACGACTCCAGTTACTATGATGACAGGT
CAGACCATGAGCGAGAGAGGCACAAAGAAAAGAAAAAGAAGAAGAAGAAGAAGTCCGAGAAGGAGAAGCA
TCTGGACGATGAGGAAAGAAGGAAGCGAAAGGAAGAGAAGAAGCGGAAGCGAGAGAGGGAGCACTGTGAC
ACGGAGGGAGAGGCTGACGACTTTGATCCTGGGAAGAAGGTGGAGGTGGAGCCGCCCCCAGATCGGCCAG
TCCGAGCGTGCCGGACACAGCCAGCCGAAAATGAGAGCACAAGGCAG
[168 nt withheld, positions 468-635]
