>Addgene plasmid #75120 | MSCV-BRD9_BET-PGK-Puro-IRES-GFP | addgene partial sequence | sequence record 147435 | MSCV_C_rev2 5'-ggccagaggccacttgtgtagcgcc-3'
GGGCTGCTAAAGCGCATGCTCCAGACTGCCTTGGGAAAAGCGCCTCCCCTACCCGGTAGAATTCTTATTA
GGTCTTGGCAGAGGCCGCAGGCTCTGGAGACTGAAGAAACTCATAGGGGTCGTGGGTGACGTCTGGCTGC
TCCCCGACACTCAGGCGAGAAGGGCTTCCCAGGTGGTGCTGGTCCCTCTCGGAGGCGTTGGACAGGGAGC
TGAGGTTGGACGACGGCCGAGAGCCGCCGCGCTCCGCCTGTGCTTCGTGCAGGTCCTGCAGGAGCTTCGT
CGTCTCATCCAAGTTCAAATGGCTGTCGTCAGGGTCCAGCTCCTTCTTCACCTTCCCCAGAGAGCTGAGC
ATGGAGATATCCACAGAAACGTCGGGATAGGACTTCATCGACATGAACTCCAGAACAGAGCTGCTGCTGT
CTCCTAGGGTGTCCCCAACCTTGGCTTCATCTGGAGGCTTCATGGGAACATTTCTTCTCTGCTTCAGCTG
GAAGAGCGTCCTAGAGTGGTCTCCGCCTGTGATCTGGTCCAGGAGGTCGTCCAC
