[The description below was written by a language model from this plasmid's Addgene catalogue record.]
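Description:
MSCV-BRD9_BET-PGK-Puro-IRES-GFP is a retroviral expression plasmid built on the MSCV-transgene-PGK-Puro-IRES-GFP backbone (about 7.7 kb without insert). It is propagated in bacteria under ampicillin selection. As the MSCV name indicates, it is a murine stem cell virus vector, a design in which the viral long terminal repeats flank the payload and the 5′ LTR normally drives the transgene. No feature table accompanies the record, so the promoter arrangement, packaging signal and origin of replication are inferred from the backbone name rather than explicitly annotated.

The insert is a roughly 1.8 kb human BRD9 coding sequence, cloned between XhoI and EcoRI sites that remain intact. In it, BRD9's own bromodomain has been replaced with the first bromodomain of BRD4, a BET family member, giving a domain-swap mutant. Downstream, according to the backbone name, a PGK promoter drives a bicistronic cassette in which the puromycin resistance gene is followed by an IRES and GFP. Transduced mammalian cells can therefore be selected with puromycin and also tracked or sorted by fluorescence, independently of the transgene's own transcription unit. The record does not mention any epitope tag on the BRD9 protein.

The associated study concerns the sensitivity of myeloid leukemia cells to BRD9 inhibition and engineered resistance to it. This suggests the bromodomain-swap allele is stably delivered into such cells to test whether the effects of BRD9 bromodomain inhibitors are on-target, since the swapped domain would be expected to change the protein's inhibitor-binding properties.
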