Addgene plasmid #75120: MSCV-BRD9_BET-PGK-Puro-IRES-GFP
Purpose: Retroviral expression plasmid encoding a human BRD9 bromodomain-swap mutant containing the first bromodomain of BRD4
Depositing lab: Christopher Vakoc. Depositing organization: Cold Spring Harbor Laboratory. Publication: Sensitivity and engineered resistance of myeloid leukemia cells to BRD9 inhibition. Hohmann AF, Martin LJ, Minder JL, Roe JS, Shi J, Steurer S, Bader G, McConnell D, Pearson M, Gerstberger T, Gottschamel T, Thompson D, Suzuki Y, Koegl M, Vakoc CR. Nat Chem Biol. 2016 Jul 4. doi: 10.1038/nchembio.2115. PubMed 27376689.
Backbone
  Vector backbone: MSCV-transgene-PGK-Puro IRES-GFP
  Backbone size w/o insert (bp): 7656
  Vector type: Retroviral
  Selectable markers: Puromycin
Growth in bacteria
  Bacterial resistance: Ampicillin, 100 μg/mL
  Growth temperature: 37°C
  Growth strain: NEB Stable
  Copy number: Unknown
Gene/Insert
  Gene/Insert name: BRD9
  Species: H. sapiens (human)
  Insert size (bp): 1821
  Mutation: Bromodomain replaced with the first bromodomain of BRD4
  Entrez Gene: BRD9 (a.k.a. LAVS3040, PRO9856, SMARCI2)
  Cloning method: Restriction Enzyme; 5′ cloning site Xho1 (not destroyed); 3′ cloning site EcoR1 (not destroyed)
  Sequencing primers: 5′ MSCV5; 3′ MSCV3
Terms and licenses: Academic/Nonprofit Terms; Industry Terms: Not Available to Industry
How to cite: MSCV-BRD9_BET-PGK-Puro-IRES-GFP was a gift from Christopher Vakoc (Addgene plasmid # 75120 ; http://n2t.net/addgene:75120 ; RRID:Addgene_75120)
